Addgene plasmid #220798: pLV-H1-shSRGAP2A-hsynapsin-EGFP
Purpose: shRNA plasmid against human SRGAP2A gene with EGFP expression in neurons
Depositing lab: Pierre Vanderhaeghen. Depositing organization: Vlaams Instituut voor Biotechnologie (VIB, vzw). Publication: Synaptic neoteny of human cortical neurons requires species-specific balancing of SRGAP2-SYNGAP1 cross-inhibition. Libe-Philippot B, Iwata R, Recupero AJ, Wierda K, Bernal Garcia S, Hammond L, van Benthem A, Limame R, Ditkowska M, Beckers S, Gaspariunaite V, Peze-Heidsieck E, Remans D, Charrier C, Theys T, Polleux F, Vanderhaeghen P. Neuron. 2024 Oct 9:S0896-6273(24)00645-7. doi: 10.1016/j.neuron.2024.08.021. PubMed 39406239.
Backbone
  Vector backbone: pLV-H1-shRNA-hsynapsin-EGFP-WPRE
Growth in bacteria
  Bacterial resistance: Ampicillin, 100 μg/mL
  Growth temperature: 37°C
  Growth strain: NEB Stable
  Copy number: Unknown
Gene/Insert
  Gene/Insert name: EGFP
  gRNA/shRNA sequence: SRGAP2A
Terms and licenses: Academic/Nonprofit Terms; Industry Terms: Not Available to Industry
Depositor comments: Please visit https://doi.org/10.1101/2023.03.01.530630 for bioRxiv preprint.
How to cite: pLV-H1-shSRGAP2A-hsynapsin-EGFP was a gift from Pierre Vanderhaeghen (Addgene plasmid # 220798 ; http://n2t.net/addgene:220798 ; RRID:Addgene_220798)
