[The description below was written by a language model from this plasmid's Addgene catalogue record and pLannotate feature annotations shown in this document.]
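Description:
pLV-H1-shSRGAP2A-hsynapsin-EGFP is a 9,572-nt HIV-1-based lentiviral transfer plasmid built on the pLV-H1-shRNA-hsynapsin-EGFP-WPRE backbone. It is designed to knock down human SRGAP2A while fluorescently marking transduced neurons. In bacteria it is maintained through a high-copy ColE1/pUC-type origin and selected with ampicillin (AmpR); an f1 origin is also present. Outside the viral genome sits an SV40/EM7-driven BleoR cassette with an SV40 poly(A) signal, which could in principle confer Zeocin resistance on transfected cells, though it would not be packaged into virus.

The viral genome is transcribed from a CMV enhancer/promoter fused to a truncated 5' LTR, the chimeric arrangement characteristic of Tat-independent, third-generation-style vectors. This is followed by the Ψ packaging signal with a partial gag fragment, the RRE for Rev-dependent nuclear export, and the cPPT/CTS, which aids nuclear import of the reverse-transcribed genome. A truncated 3' LTR and a bGH poly(A) signal close the unit.

The payload comprises two divergently oriented cassettes. A human H1 RNA polymerase III promoter on the reverse strand drives the shRNA against SRGAP2A; the hairpin itself is not annotated in the feature table. On the forward strand, a human synapsin I promoter confers neuron-specific expression of a green fluorescent protein. The catalogue calls this reporter EGFP, whereas the automated annotation matched it to the closely related variant mEmerald. A downstream WPRE enhances reporter transcript expression. The associated work concerns SRGAP2–SYNGAP1 interplay in synaptic maturation of human cortical neurons, consistent with loss-of-function use in identifiable neurons.
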