Features (pLannotate 1.2.2; 34 found; start..end, strand, type, name):
     73..287     -  promoter       H1 promoter: human H1 RNA promoter
    314..761     +  promoter       hSyn promoter: human synapsin I promoter; confers neuron-specific expression (Kügler et al., 2003)
    782..1501    +  CDS            mEmerald: brightly fluorescent monomeric variant of GFP mammalian codon-optimized
   1512..1535    +  misc_feature   MCS (fragment): pBluescript multiple cloning site
   1535..2123    +  misc_feature   WPRE: woodchuck hepatitis virus posttranscriptional regulatory element
   2118..2645    +  CDS            nef (fragment): NEF_HV1LW - Experimental evidence at protein level: Swiss-Prot protein existence level 1. Extracellular Nef protein targets CD4(+) T-lymphocytes for apoptosis by interacting with CXCR4 surface receptors. From Human immunodeficiency virus type 1 group M subtype B (isolate LW123) (HIV-1).
   2652..2832    +  LTR            5' LTR (truncated): truncated 5' long terminal repeat (LTR) from HIV-1
   2864..3088    +  polyA_signal   bGH poly(A) signal: bovine growth hormone polyadenylation signal
   3092..3113    +  promoter       SV40 promoter (fragment): SV40 enhancer and early promoter
   3134..3562    +  rep_origin     f1 ori (sequence partly withheld): f1 bacteriophage origin of replication; arrow indicates direction of (+) strand synthesis
   3576..3905    +  promoter       SV40 promoter: SV40 enhancer and early promoter
   3953..4000    +  promoter       EM7 promoter: synthetic bacterial promoter&nbsp
   4019..4393    +  CDS            BleoR: antibiotic-binding protein; Sh ble from Streptoalloteichus hindustanus; confers resistance to bleomycin, phleomycin, and Zeocin™
   4403..4528    +  CDS            ble (fragment): BLE_KLEPN - Experimental evidence at protein level: Swiss-Prot protein existence level 1. Binding protein with a strong affinity to the bleomycin family of antibiotics. Binds to CL990; an antimitotic-antibiotic compound. From Klebsiella pneumoniae.
   4523..4644    +  polyA_signal   SV40 poly(A) signal: SV40 polyadenylation signal
   4717..4733    -  protein_bind   lac operator: The lac repressor binds to the lac operator to inhibit transcription in E. coli. This inhibition can be relieved by adding lactose or isopropyl-β-D-thiogalactopyranoside (IPTG). lac repressor encoded by lacI
   4741..4771    -  promoter       lac promoter: promoter for the E. coli lac operon
   4786..4807    -  protein_bind   CAP binding site: CAP binding activates transcription in the presence of cAMP. E. coli catabolite activator protein
   4820..4912    -  CDS            lacI (fragment): lac repressor; lacI; The lac repressor binds to the lac operator to inhibit transcription in E. coli. This inhibition can be relieved by adding lactose or isopropyl-β-D-thiogalactopyranoside (IPTG).
   5095..5683    -  rep_origin     ori: high-copy-number ColE1/pMB1/pBR322/pUC origin of replication
   5854..6714    -  CDS            AmpR: β-lactamase; bla; confers resistance to ampicillin, carbenicillin, and related antibiotics
   6715..6819    -  promoter       AmpR promoter: bla
   6878..6930    -  misc_feature   bom (fragment): basis of mobility region from pBR322
   7085..7464    +  enhancer       CMV enhancer: human cytomegalovirus immediate early enhancer
   7465..7664    +  promoter       CMV promoter: human cytomegalovirus (CMV) immediate early promoter
   7682..7862    +  LTR            5' LTR (truncated): truncated 5' long terminal repeat (LTR) from HIV-1
   7909..8034    +  misc_feature   HIV-1 Ψ: packaging signal of human immunodeficiency virus type 1
   8018..8381    +  CDS            HIV-1 gag (fragment): gag protein from human immunodeficiency virus 1; gag
   8527..8760    +  misc_feature   RRE: The Rev response element (RRE) of HIV-1 allows for Rev-dependent mRNA export from the nucleus to the cytoplasm.
   9137..9237    +  CDS            Rev (fragment): human immunodeficiency virus 1 (HIV-1) Rev protein; rev; enhances nuclear export of unspliced and incompletely spliced viral mRNAs
   9287..9404    +  misc_feature   cPPT/CTS: central polypurine tract and central termination sequence of HIV-1
   9445..9461    +  protein_bind   CAP binding site (fragment): CAP binding activates transcription in the presence of cAMP. E. coli catabolite activator protein
   9476..9506    +  promoter       lac promoter: promoter for the E. coli lac operon
   9514..9530    +  protein_bind   lac operator: The lac repressor binds to the lac operator to inhibit transcription in E. coli. This inhibition can be relieved by adding lactose or isopropyl-β-D-thiogalactopyranoside (IPTG). lac repressor encoded by lacI
>Addgene plasmid #220798 | pLV-H1-shSRGAP2A-hsynapsin-EGFP | addgene full sequence | sequence record 439873 | Addgene NGS Result
CTAGCAAAAAAGCCACTCATCCCTGAAGAATCGTGACAGGAAGCGATTCTTCAGGGATGAGTGGCGGGAT
CCGTGGTCTCATACAGAACTTATAAGATTCCCAAATCCAAAGACATTTCACGTTTATGGTGATTTCCCAG
AACACATAGCGACATGCAAATATTGCAGGGCGCCACTCCCCTGTCCCTCACAGCCATCTTCCTGCCAGGG
CGCACGCGCGCTGGGTGTTCCCGCCTAGTGACACTGGGCCCGCGATTCCTTGGAGCGGGTTGATGACGTC
AGCGTTCGAATTCTGCAGAGGGCCCTGCGTATGAGTGCAAGTGGGTTTTAGGACCAGGATGAGGCGGGGT
GGGGGTGCCTACCTGACGACCGACCCCGACCCACTGGACAAGCACCCAACCCCCATTCCCCAAATTGCGC
ATCCCCTATCAGAGAGGGGGAGGGGAAACAGGATGCGGCGAGGCGCGTGCGCACTGCCAGCTTCAGCACC
GCGGACAGTGCCTTCGCCCCCGCCTGGCGGCGCGCGCCACCGCCGCCTCAGCACTGAAGGCGCGCTGACG
TCACTCGCCGGTCCCCCGCAAACTCCCCTTCCCGGCCACCTTGGTCGCGTCCGCGCCGCCGCCGGCCCAG
CCGGACCGCACCACGCGAGGCGCGAGATAGGGGGGCACGGGCGCGACCATCTGCGCTGCGGCGCCGGCGA
CTCAGCGCTGCCTCAGTCTGCGGTGGGCAGCGGAGGAGTCGTGTCGTGCCTGAGAGCGCAGTCGAGAAAC
CGGTCGCCACCATGGTGAGCAAGGGCGAGGAGCTGTTCACCGGGGTGGTGCCCATCCTGGTCGAGCTGGA
CGGCGACGTAAACGGCCACAAGTTCAGCGTGTCCGGCGAGGGCGAGGGCGATGCCACCTACGGCAAGCTG
ACCCTGAAGTTCATCTGCACCACCGGCAAGCTGCCCGTGCCCTGGCCCACCCTCGTGACCACCTTGACCT
ACGGCGTGCAGTGCTTCGCCCGCTACCCCGACCACATGAAGCAGCACGACTTCTTCAAGTCCGCCATGCC
CGAAGGCTACGTCCAGGAGCGCACCATCTTCTTCAAGGACGACGGCAACTACAAGACCCGCGCCGAGGTG
AAGTTCGAGGGCGACACCCTGGTGAACCGCATCGAGCTGAAGGGCATCGACTTCAAGGAGGACGGCAACA
TCCTGGGGCACAAGCTGGAGTACAACTACAACAGCCACAAGGTCTATATCACCGCCGACAAGCAGAAGAA
CGGCATCAAGGTGAACTTCAAGACCCGCCACAACATCGAGGACGGCAGCGTGCAGCTCGCCGACCACTAC
CAGCAGAACACCCCCATCGGCGACGGCCCCGTGCTGCTGCCCGACAACCACTACCTGAGCACCCAGTCCA
AGCTGAGCAAAGACCCCAACGAGAAGCGCGATCACATGGTCCTGCTGGAGTTCGTGACCGCCGCCGGGAT
CACTCTCGGCATGGACGAGCTGTACAAGTAAGTACAAGTAAAATTCGATATCAAGCTTATCGATAATCAA
CCTCTGGATTACAAAATTTGTGAAAGATTGACTGGTATTCTTAACTATGTTGCTCCTTTTACGCTATGTG
GATACGCTGCTTTAATGCCTTTGTATCATGCTATTGCTTCCCGTATGGCTTTCATTTTCTCCTCCTTGTA
TAAATCCTGGTTGCTGTCTCTTTATGAGGAGTTGTGGCCCGTTGTCAGGCAACGTGGCGTGGTGTGCACT
GTGTTTGCTGACGCAACCCCCACTGGTTGGGGCATTGCCACCACCTGTCAGCTCCTTTCCGGGACTTTCG
CTTTCCCCCTCCCTATTGCCACGGCGGAACTCATCGCCGCCTGCCTTGCCCGCTGCTGGACAGGGGCTCG
GCTGTTGGGCACTGACAATTCCGTGGTGTTGTCGGGGAAATCATCGTCCTTTCCTTGGCTGCTCGCCTGT
GTTGCCACCTGGATTCTGCGCGGGACGTCCTTCTGCTACGTCCCTTCGGCCCTCAATCCAGCGGACCTTC
CTTCCCGCGGCCTGCTGCCGGCTCTGCGGCCTCTTCCGCGTCTTCGCCTTCGCCCTCAGACGAGTCGGAT
CTCCCTTTGGGCCGCCTCCCCGCATCGATACCGTCGACCTCGCTCGAGACCTAGAAAAACATGGAGCAAT
CACAAGTAGCAATACAGCAGCTACCAATGCTGATTGTGCCTGGCTAGAAGCACAAGAGGAGGAGGAGGTG
GGTTTTCCAGTCACACCTCAGGTACCTTTAAGACCAATGACTTACAAGGCAGCTGTAGATCTTAGCCACT
TTTTAAAAGAAAAGGGGGGACTGGAAGGGCTAATTCACTCCCAACGAAGACAAGATATCCTTGATCTGTG
GATCTACCACACACAAGGCTACTTCCCTGATTGGCAGAACTACACACCAGGGCCAGGGATCAGATATCCA
CTGACCTTTGGATGGTGCTACAAGCTAGTACCAGTTGAGCAAGAGAAGGTAGAAGAAGCCAATGAAGGAG
AGAACACCCGCTTGTTACACCCTGTGAGCCTGCATGGGATGGATGACCCGGAGAGAGAAGTATTAGAGTG
GAGGTTTGACAGCCGCCTAGCATTTCATCACATGGCCCGAGAGCTGCATCCGGACTGTACTGGGTCTCTC
TGGTTAGACCAGATCTGAGCCTGGGAGCTCTCTGGCTAACTAGGGAACCCACTGCTTAAGCCTCAATAAA
GCTTGCCTTGAGTGCTTCAAGTAGTGTGTGCCCGTCTGTTGTGTGACTCTGGTAACTAGAGATCCCTCAG
ACCCTTTTAGTCAGTGTGGAAAATCTCTAGCAGGGCCCGTTTAAACCCGCTGATCAGCCTCGACTGTGCC
TTCTAGTTGCCAGCCATCTGTTGTTTGCCCCTCCCCCGTGCCTTCCTTGACCCTGGAAGGTGCCACTCCC
ACTGTCCTTTCCTAATAAAATGAGGAAATTGCATCGCATTGTCTGAGTAGGTGTCATTCTATTCTGGGGG
GTGGGGTGGGGCAGGACAGCAAGGGGGAGGATTGGGAAGACAATAGCAGGCATGCTGGGGATGCGGTGGG
CTCTATGGCTTCTGAGGCGGAAAGAACCAGCTGGGGCTCTAGGGGGTATCCCC
[124 nt withheld, positions 3134-3257]
C
[91 nt withheld, positions 3259-3349]
A
[49 nt withheld, positions 3351-3399]
CCTTTGACGTTGGAGTCCACGTTCTTT
[37 nt withheld, positions 3427-3463]
ACCCTATCTCGGTCTATTCTTTTGATTTATAAGGGATTTTGCCGATTTCGGCCTATTGGTTAAAAAATGA
GCTGATTTAACAAAAATTTAACGCGAATTAATTCTGTGGAATGTGTGTCAGTTAGGGTGTGGAAAGTCCC
CAGGCTCCCCAGCAGGCAGAAGTATGCAAAGCATGCATCTCAATTAGTCAGCAACCAGGTGTGGAAAGTC
CCCAGGCTCCCCAGCAGGCAGAAGTATGCAAAGCATGCATCTCAATTAGTCAGCAACCATAGTCCCGCCC
CTAACTCCGCCCATCCCGCCCCTAACTCCGCCCAGTTCCGCCCATTCTCCGCCCCATGGCTGACTAATTT
TTTTTATTTATGCAGAGGCCGAGGCCGCCTCTGCCTCTGAGCTATTCCAGAAGTAGTGAGGAGGCTTTTT
TGGAGGCCTAGGCTTTTGCAAAAAGCTCCCGGGAGCTTGTATATCCATTTTCGGATCTGATCAGCACGTG
TTGACAATTAATCATCGGCATAGTATATCGGCATAGTATAATACGACAAGGTGAGGAACTAAACCATGGC
CAAGTTGACCAGTGCCGTTCCGGTGCTCACCGCGCGCGACGTCGCCGGAGCGGTCGAGTTCTGGACCGAC
CGGCTCGGGTTCTCCCGGGACTTCGTGGAGGACGACTTCGCCGGTGTGGTCCGGGACGACGTGACCCTGT
TCATCAGCGCGGTCCAGGACCAGGTGGTGCCGGACAACACCCTGGCCTGGGTGTGGGTGCGCGGCCTGGA
CGAGCTGTACGCCGAGTGGTCGGAGGTCGTGTCCACGAACTTCCGGGACGCCTCCGGGCCGGCCATGACC
GAGATCGGCGAGCAGCCGTGGGGGCGGGAGTTCGCCCTGCGCGACCCGGCCGGCAACTGCGTGCACTTCG
TGGCCGAGGAGCAGGACTGACACGTGCTACGAGATTTCGATTCCACCGCCGCCTTCTATGAAAGGTTGGG
CTTCGGAATCGTTTTCCGGGACGCCGGCTGGATGATCCTCCAGCGCGGGGATCTCATGCTGGAGTTCTTC
GCCCACCCCAACTTGTTTATTGCAGCTTATAATGGTTACAAATAAAGCAATAGCATCACAAATTTCACAA
ATAAAGCATTTTTTTCACTGCATTCTAGTTGTGGTTTGTCCAAACTCATCAATGTATCTTATCATGTCTG
TATACCGTCGACCTCTAGCTAGAGCTTGGCGTAATCATGGTCATAGCTGTTTCCTGTGTGAAATTGTTAT
CCGCTCACAATTCCACACAACATACGAGCCGGAAGCATAAAGTGTAAAGCCTGGGGTGCCTAATGAGTGA
GCTAACTCACATTAATTGCGTTGCGCTCACTGCCCGCTTTCCAGTCGGGAAACCTGTCGTGCCAGCTGCA
TTAATGAATCGGCCAACGCGCGGGGAGAGGCGGTTTGCGTATTGGGCGCTCTTCCGCTTCCTCGCTCACT
GACTCGCTGCGCTCGGTCGTTCGGCTGCGGCGAGCGGTATCAGCTCACTCAAAGGCGGTAATACGGTTAT
CCACAGAATCAGGGGATAACGCAGGAAAGAACATGTGAGCAAAAGGCCAGCAAAAGGCCAGGAACCGTAA
AAAGGCCGCGTTGCTGGCGTTTTTCCATAGGCTCCGCCCCCCTGACGAGCATCACAAAAATCGACGCTCA
AGTCAGAGGTGGCGAAACCCGACAGGACTATAAAGATACCAGGCGTTTCCCCCTGGAAGCTCCCTCGTGC
GCTCTCCTGTTCCGACCCTGCCGCTTACCGGATACCTGTCCGCCTTTCTCCCTTCGGGAAGCGTGGCGCT
TTCTCATAGCTCACGCTGTAGGTATCTCAGTTCGGTGTAGGTCGTTCGCTCCAAGCTGGGCTGTGTGCAC
GAACCCCCCGTTCAGCCCGACCGCTGCGCCTTATCCGGTAACTATCGTCTTGAGTCCAACCCGGTAAGAC
ACGACTTATCGCCACTGGCAGCAGCCACTGGTAACAGGATTAGCAGAGCGAGGTATGTAGGCGGTGCTAC
AGAGTTCTTGAAGTGGTGGCCTAACTACGGCTACACTAGAAGAACAGTATTTGGTATCTGCGCTCTGCTG
AAGCCAGTTACCTTCGGAAAAAGAGTTGGTAGCTCTTGATCCGGCAAACAAACCACCGCTGGTAGCGGTG
GTTTTTTTGTTTGCAAGCAGCAGATTACGCGCAGAAAAAAAGGATCTCAAGAAGATCCTTTGATCTTTTC
TACGGGGTCTGACGCTCAGTGGAACGAAAACTCACGTTAAGGGATTTTGGTCATGAGATTATCAAAAAGG
ATCTTCACCTAGATCCTTTTAAATTAAAAATGAAGTTTTAAATCAATCTAAAGTATATATGAGTAAACTT
GGTCTGACAGTTACCAATGCTTAATCAGTGAGGCACCTATCTCAGCGATCTGTCTATTTCGTTCATCCAT
AGTTGCCTGACTCCCCGTCGTGTAGATAACTACGATACGGGAGGGCTTACCATCTGGCCCCAGTGCTGCA
ATGATACCGCGAGACCCACGCTCACCGGCTCCAGATTTATCAGCAATAAACCAGCCAGCCGGAAGGGCCG
AGCGCAGAAGTGGTCCTGCAACTTTATCCGCCTCCATCCAGTCTATTAATTGTTGCCGGGAAGCTAGAGT
AAGTAGTTCGCCAGTTAATAGTTTGCGCAACGTTGTTGCCATTGCTACAGGCATCGTGGTGTCACGCTCG
TCGTTTGGTATGGCTTCATTCAGCTCCGGTTCCCAACGATCAAGGCGAGTTACATGATCCCCCATGTTGT
GCAAAAAAGCGGTTAGCTCCTTCGGTCCTCCGATCGTTGTCAGAAGTAAGTTGGCCGCAGTGTTATCACT
CATGGTTATGGCAGCACTGCATAATTCTCTTACTGTCATGCCATCCGTAAGATGCTTTTCTGTGACTGGT
GAGTACTCAACCAAGTCATTCTGAGAATAGTGTATGCGGCGACCGAGTTGCTCTTGCCCGGCGTCAATAC
GGGATAATACCGCGCCACATAGCAGAACTTTAAAAGTGCTCATCATTGGAAAACGTTCTTCGGGGCGAAA
ACTCTCAAGGATCTTACCGCTGTTGAGATCCAGTTCGATGTAACCCACTCGTGCACCCAACTGATCTTCA
GCATCTTTTACTTTCACCAGCGTTTCTGGGTGAGCAAAAACAGGAAGGCAAAATGCCGCAAAAAAGGGAA
TAAGGGCGACACGGAAATGTTGAATACTCATACTCTTCCTTTTTCAATATTATTGAAGCATTTATCAGGG
TTATTGTCTCATGAGCGGATACATATTTGAATGTATTTAGAAAAATAAACAAATAGGGGTTCCGCGCACA
TTTCCCCGAAAAGTGCCACCTGACGTCGACGGATCGGGAGATCTCCCGATCCCCTATGGTGCACTCTCAG
TACAATCTGCTCTGATGCCGCATAGTTAAGCCAGTATCTGCTCCCTGCTTGTGTGTTGGAGGTCGCTGAG
TAGTGCGCGAGCAAAATTTAAGCTACAACAAGGCAAGGCTTGACCGACAATTGCATGAAGAATCTGCTTA
GGGTTAGGCGTTTTGCGCTGCTTCGCGATGTACGGGCCAGATATACGCGTTGACATTGATTATTGACTAG
TTATTAATAGTAATCAATTACGGGGTCATTAGTTCATAGCCCATATATGGAGTTCCGCGTTACATAACTT
ACGGTAAATGGCCCGCCTGGCTGACCGCCCAACGACCCCCGCCCATTGACGTCAATAATGACGTATGTTC
CCATAGTAACGCCAATAGGGACTTTCCATTGACGTCAATGGGTGGAGTATTTACGGTAAACTGCCCACTT
GGCAGTACATCAAGTGTATCATATGCCAAGTACGCCCCCTATTGACGTCAATGACGGTAAATGGCCCGCC
TGGCATTATGCCCAGTACATGACCTTATGGGACTTTCCTACTTGGCAGTACATCTACGTATTAGTCATCG
CTATTACCATGGTGATGCGGTTTTGGCAGTACATCAATGGGCGTGGATAGCGGTTTGACTCACGGGGATT
TCCAAGTCTCCACCCCATTGACGTCAATGGGAGTTTGTTTTGGCACCAAAATCAACGGGACTTTCCAAAA
TGTCGTAACAACTCCGCCCCATTGACGCAAATGGGCGGTAGGCGTGTACGGTGGGAGGTCTATATAAGCA
GCGCGTTTTGCCTGTACTGGGTCTCTCTGGTTAGACCAGATCTGAGCCTGGGAGCTCTCTGGCTAACTAG
GGAACCCACTGCTTAAGCCTCAATAAAGCTTGCCTTGAGTGCTTCAAGTAGTGTGTGCCCGTCTGTTGTG
TGACTCTGGTAACTAGAGATCCCTCAGACCCTTTTAGTCAGTGTGGAAAATCTCTAGCAGTGGCGCCCGA
ACAGGGACTTGAAAGCGAAAGGGAAACCAGAGGAGCTCTCTCGACGCAGGACTCGGCTTGCTGAAGCGCG
CACGGCAAGAGGCGAGGGGCGGCGACTGGTGAGTACGCCAAAAATTTTGACTAGCGGAGGCTAGAAGGAG
AGAGATGGGTGCGAGAGCGTCAGTATTAAGCGGGGGAGAATTAGATCGCGATGGGAAAAAATTCGGTTAA
GGCCAGGGGGAAAGAAAAAATATAAATTAAAACATATAGTATGGGCAAGCAGGGAGCTAGAACGATTCGC
AGTTAATCCTGGCCTGTTAGAAACATCAGAAGGCTGTAGACAAATACTGGGACAGCTACAACCATCCCTT
CAGACAGGATCAGAAGAACTTAGATCATTATATAATACAGTAGCAACCCTCTATTGTGTGCATCAAAGGA
TAGAGATAAAAGACACCAAGGAAGCTTTAGACAAGATAGAGGAAGAGCAAAACAAAAGTAAGACCACCGC
ACAGCAAGCGGCCGCTGATCTTCAGACCTGGAGGAGGAGATATGAGGGACAATTGGAGAAGTGAATTATA
TAAATATAAAGTAGTAAAAATTGAACCATTAGGAGTAGCACCCACCAAGGCAAAGAGAAGAGTGGTGCAG
AGAGAAAAAAGAGCAGTGGGAATAGGAGCTTTGTTCCTTGGGTTCTTGGGAGCAGCAGGAAGCACTATGG
GCGCAGCGTCAATGACGCTGACGGTACAGGCCAGACAATTATTGTCTGGTATAGTGCAGCAGCAGAACAA
TTTGCTGAGGGCTATTGAGGCGCAACAGCATCTGTTGCAACTCACAGTCTGGGGCATCAAGCAGCTCCAG
GCAAGAATCCTGGCTGTGGAAAGATACCTAAAGGATCAACAGCTCCTGGGGATTTGGGGTTGCTCTGGAA
AACTCATTTGCACCACTGCTGTGCCTTGGAATGCTAGTTGGAGTAATAAATCTCTGGAACAGATTTGGAA
TCACACGACCTGGATGGAGTGGGACAGAGAAATTAACAATTACACAAGCTTAATACACTCCTTAATTGAA
GAATCGCAAAACCAGCAAGAAAAGAATGAACAAGAATTATTGGAATTAGATAAATGGGCAAGTTTGTGGA
ATTGGTTTAACATAACAAATTGGCTGTGGTATATAAAATTATTCATAATGATAGTAGGAGGCTTGGTAGG
TTTAAGAATAGTTTTTGCTGTACTTTCTATAGTGAATAGAGTTAGGCAGGGATATTCACCATTATCGTTT
CAGACCCACCTCCCAACCCCGAGGGGACCCGACAGGCCCGAAGGAATAGAAGAAGAAGGTGGAGAGAGAG
ACAGAGACAGATCCATTCGATTAGTGAACGGATCGGCACTGCGTGCGCCAATTCTGCAGACAAATGGCAG
TATTCATCCACAATTTTAAAAGAAAAGGGGGGATTGGGGGGTACAGTGCAGGGGAAAGAATAGTAGACAT
AATAGCAACAGACATACAAACTAAAGAATTACAAAAACAAATTACAAAAATTCAAAATTTTCGGGTTTAT
TACAGGGACAGCAGAGATCCAGTTTGGTTAATGAGTTAGCTCACTCATTAGGCACCCCAGGCTTTACACT
TTATGCTTCCGGCTCGTATGTTGTGTGGAATTGTGAGCGGATAACAATTTCACACAGGAAACAGCTATGA
CCATGATTACGCCAAGCTG
